Addgene plasmid #119944: pLV312.3
Purpose: Expresses C-terminal Npu DnaE Intein-SaKKH-BE3, tagRFP, and sgRNA in mammalian cells
Depositing lab: Gerald Schwank. Depositing organization: ETH Zurich (Swiss Federal Institute of Technology). Publication: Treatment of a metabolic liver disease by in vivo genome base editing in adult mice. Villiger L, Grisch-Chan HM, Lindsay H, Ringnalda F, Pogliano CB, Allegri G, Fingerhut R, Haberle J, Matos J, Robinson MD, Thony B, Schwank G. Nat Med. 2018 Oct;24(10):1519-1525. doi: 10.1038/s41591-018-0209-1. Epub 2018 Oct 8. PubMed 30297904.
Backbone
  Vector backbone: px601
  Backbone manufacturer: Feng Zhang lab
  Backbone size w/o insert (bp): 4316
  Total vector size (bp): 6516
  Vector type: Mammalian Expression, AAV, CRISPR
Growth in bacteria
  Bacterial resistance: Ampicillin, 100 μg/mL
  Growth temperature: 37°C
  Growth strain: NEB Stable
  Copy number: High Copy
Gene/Insert
  Gene/Insert name: C-Intein (Npu DnaE) - C-terminal (740)SaKKH-BE3 (alt name: split BE3 (C-terminus))
  Species: R. norvegicus (rat); S. aureus
  Insert size (bp): 3345
  Promoter: CMV
  Cloning method: Gibson Cloning
  Sequencing primers: 5′ CGCAAATGGGCGGTAGGCGTG (CMV for); 3′ CCTCGACTGTGCCTTCTA (bGH rev)
Resource information
  A portion of this plasmid was derived from a plasmid made by: SaKKH-BE3 insert was cloned from pJL-SaKKH-BE3 (David Liu lab)
Terms and licenses: Academic/Nonprofit Terms; Industry Terms: Not Available to Industry
Depositor comments: sgRNA targets Pahenu2 mutation
How to cite: pLV312.3 was a gift from Gerald Schwank (Addgene plasmid # 119944 ; http://n2t.net/addgene:119944 ; RRID:Addgene_119944)
