[The description below was written by a language model from this plasmid's Addgene catalogue record and pLannotate feature annotations shown in this document.]
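Description:
pLV312.3 is an AAV transfer plasmid built on the px601 backbone for mammalian expression of the C-terminal half of a split cytidine base editor. It is propagated in E. coli as a high-copy plasmid through a ColE1/pUC-type origin with ampicillin selection (AmpR), and it also carries an f1 origin. Two AAV2 inverted terminal repeats flank the expression cassettes, so the region between them can be packaged into recombinant AAV particles. The plasmid can also be transfected directly.

Between the ITRs, a CMV enhancer/promoter drives an open reading frame that the record describes as the C-terminal Npu DnaE intein fused to the C-terminal portion of SaKKH-BE3, split at position 740. The annotation detects this as a Staphylococcus aureus Cas9 fragment, followed by a 3xFLAG tag and the phage PBS2 uracil glycosylase inhibitor (UGI). The intein itself is not annotated in the feature table. A TagRFP coding sequence lies downstream and serves as a fluorescent marker of expressing cells; the element linking it to the editor is not identified in the record. The transcript ends at a bGH polyadenylation signal. A separate human U6 promoter drives an sgRNA with the S. aureus guide scaffold, and the depositor states that it targets the Pah-enu2 mutation.

The split design addresses the limited packaging capacity of AAV. When this half is co-expressed with a partner construct carrying the N-terminal half and the matching N-intein, protein trans-splicing should reconstitute the full-length base editor. The rat-derived deaminase listed among the insert species would be expected to reside on that partner, since no deaminase is annotated here. The associated work concerns in vivo base editing of a metabolic liver disease in adult mice.
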