Features (pLannotate 1.2.2; 19 found; start..end, strand, type, name):
    178..557     +  enhancer       CMV enhancer: human cytomegalovirus immediate early enhancer
    558..761     +  promoter       CMV promoter: human cytomegalovirus (CMV) immediate early promoter
    885..1832    +  CDS            cas9 (fragment): CAS9_STAAU - Experimental evidence at protein level: Swiss-Prot protein existence level 1. CRISPR (clustered regularly interspaced short palindromic repeat) is an adaptive immune system that provides protection against mobile genetic elements (viruses, transposable elements and conjugative plasmids). CRISPR clusters contain spacers, sequences complementary to antecedent mobile elements, and target invading nucleic acids. CRISPR clusters are transcribed and processed into CRISPR RNA (crRNA). In type II CRISPR systems correct processing of pre-crRNA requires a trans- encoded small RNA (tracrRNA)
   1866..1931    +  CDS            3xFLAG: three tandem FLAG® epitope tags, followed by an enterokinase cleavage site
   1944..2192    +  CDS            UGI: UNGI_BPPB2 - Experimental evidence at protein level: Swiss-Prot protein existence level 1. This protein binds specifically and reversibly to the host uracil-DNA glycosylase, preventing removal of uracil residues from PBS2 DNA by the host uracil-excision repair system. From Bacillus phage PBS2 (Bacteriophage PBS2).
   2292..3003    +  CDS            TagRFP (fragment): monomeric derivative of red fluorescent protein from Entacmaea quadricolor (Merzlyak et al., 2007) mammalian codon-optimized
   3030..3141    +  polyA_signal   bGH poly(A) signal: bovine growth hormone polyadenylation signal
   3244..3484    +  promoter       U6 promoter: RNA polymerase III promoter for human U6 snRNA
   3515..3590    +  misc_RNA       Sa gRNA scaffold: guide RNA scaffold for the Staphylococcus aureus CRISPR/Cas9 system
   3604..3744    +  repeat_region  AAV2 ITR: inverted terminal repeat of adeno-associated virus serotype 2 inverted
   3749..3800    -  misc_feature   bom (fragment): basis of mobility region from pBR322
   3819..4274    +  rep_origin     f1 ori (sequence partly withheld): f1 bacteriophage origin of replication; arrow indicates direction of (+) strand synthesis
   4275..4324    -  misc_feature   bom (fragment): basis of mobility region from pBR322
   4426..4461    -  CDS            rop (fragment): Rop protein, which maintains plasmids at low copy number; rop
   4556..4660    +  promoter       AmpR promoter: bla
   4661..5521    +  CDS            AmpR: β-lactamase; bla; confers resistance to ampicillin, carbenicillin, and related antibiotics
   5692..6280    +  rep_origin     ori: high-copy-number ColE1/pMB1/pBR322/pUC origin of replication
   6463..3       +  CDS            lacI (fragment) (across the origin): lac repressor; lacI; The lac repressor binds to the lac operator to inhibit transcription in E. coli. This inhibition can be relieved by adding lactose or isopropyl-β-D-thiogalactopyranoside (IPTG).
   6513..130     -  repeat_region  AAV2 ITR (across the origin): inverted terminal repeat of adeno-associated virus serotype 2 inverted
>Addgene plasmid #119944 | pLV312.3 | addgene full sequence | sequence record 232093 | Addgene NGS Result
CTGCGCGCTCGCTCGCTCACTGAGGCCGCCCGGGCAAAGCCCGGGCGTCGGGCGACCTTTGGTCGCCCGG
CCTCAGTGAGCGAGCGAGCGCGCAGAGAGGGAGTGGCCAACTCCATCACTAGGGGTTCCTTGTAGTTAAT
GATTAACCCGCCATGCTACTTATCTACTCGAGGCGTTGACATTGATTATTGACTAGTTATTAATAGTAAT
CAATTACGGGGTCATTAGTTCATAGCCCATATATGGAGTTCCGCGTTACATAACTTACGGTAAATGGCCC
GCCTGGCTGACCGCCCAACGACCCCCGCCCATTGACGTCAATAATGACGTATGTTCCCATAGTAACGCCA
ATAGGGACTTTCCATTGACGTCAATGGGTGGAGTATTTACGGTAAACTGCCCACTTGGCAGTACATCAAG
TGTATCATATGCCAAGTACGCCCCCTATTGACGTCAATGACGGTAAATGGCCCGCCTGGCATTATGCCCA
GTACATGACCTTATGGGACTTTCCTACTTGGCAGTACATCTACGTATTAGTCATCGCTATTACCATGGTG
ATGCGGTTTTGGCAGTACATCAATGGGCGTGGATAGCGGTTTGACTCACGGGGATTTCCAAGTCTCCACC
CCATTGACGTCAATGGGAGTTTGTTTTGGCACCAAAATCAACGGGACTTTCCAAAATGTCGTAACAACTC
CGCCCCATTGACGCAAATGGGCGGTAGGCGTGTACGGTGGGAGGTCTATATAAGCAGAGCTCTCTGGCTA
ACTACCGGTGCCACCATGATCAAAATTGCTACTAGGAAGTATTTGGGAAAGCAGAACGTCTATGACATCG
GAGTAGAACGAGACCACAACTTTGCCTTGAAGAACGGTTTTATCGCAAGCTCAATGCCTGAGATCGAGAC
AGAGCAGGAATACAAGGAAATTTTCATCACCCCTCATCAGATTAAACACATAAAGGACTTCAAAGACTAT
AAATACTCTCATAGGGTGGACAAAAAACCCAATCGCAAGCTCATTAATGACACCCTGTACTCAACACGGA
AGGATGATAAAGGTAATACCTTGATTGTGAATAATCTTAATGGATTGTATGACAAAGATAACGACAAGCT
CAAGAAGCTGATCAACAAGTCTCCAGAGAAGCTCCTTATGTATCACCACGACCCACAGACTTATCAGAAA
TTGAAACTGATCATGGAGCAATACGGGGATGAGAAGAACCCACTCTACAAATATTATGAGGAAACAGGTA
ATTACCTGACCAAGTACTCCAAGAAGGATAACGGACCAGTGATCAAAAAGATAAAGTACTATGGCAACAA
ACTTAATGCGCATTTGGACATAACTGACGATTACCCCAATTCTCGAAACAAGGTTGTGAAGCTCTCCCTG
AAGCCTTATAGATTTGACGTGTACCTGGATAATGGGGTTTATAAATTCGTCACCGTGAAAAATCTGGACG
TGATCAAAAAGGAGAACTATTATGAAGTAAACTCAAAGTGCTATGAGGAGGCGAAGAAGCTGAAGAAGAT
CTCCAATCAGGCCGAGTTCATCGCTTCCTTCTATAAGAACGATCTCATCAAGATCAATGGAGAGCTTTAT
CGCGTCATTGGTGTGAACAATGACTTGCTGAACAGGATCGAAGTCAATATGATAGACATTACCTACCGGG
AGTATCTCGAAAACATGAATGATAAACGGCCGCCTCACATCATCAAGACAATCGCATCTAAAACTCAGTC
AATAAAAAAGTACTCTACCGATATCCTGGGGAATCTCTATGAAGTGAAGTCAAAGAAGCACCCACAAATC
ATTAAAAAAGGTGGATCCCCCAAGAAGAAGAGGAAAGTCTCGAGCGACTACAAAGACCATGACGGTGATT
ATAAAGATCATGACATCGATTACAAGGATGACGATGACAAGTCTGGTGGTTCTACTAATCTGTCAGATAT
TATTGAAAAGGAGACCGGTAAGCAACTGGTTATCCAGGAATCCATCCTCATGCTCCCAGAGGAGGTGGAA
GAAGTCATTGGGAACAAGCCGGAAAGCGATATACTCGTGCACACCGCCTACGACGAGAGCACCGACGAGA
ATGTCATGCTTCTGACTAGCGACGCCCCTGAATACAAGCCTTGGGCTCTGGTCATACAGGATAGCAACGG
TGAGAACAAGATTAAGATGCTCTCTGGTGGTTCTCCCAAGAAGAAGAGGAAAGTCGGAAGCGGCGCAACA
AACTTCTCTCTGCTGAAACAAGCCGGAGATGTCGAAGAGAATCCTGGACCGATGGTGTCTAAGGGCGAAG
AGCTGATTAAGGAGAACATGCACATGAAGCTGTACATGGAGGGCACCGTGAACAACCACCACTTCAAGTG
CACATCCGAGGGCGAAGGCAAGCCCTACGAGGGCACCCAGACCATGAGAATCAAGGTGGTCGAGGGCGGC
CCTCTCCCCTTCGCCTTCGACATCCTGGCTACCAGCTTCATGTACGGCAGCAGAACCTTCATCAACCACA
CCCAGGGCATCCCCGACTTCTTTAAGCAGTCCTTCCCTGAGGGCTTCACATGGGAGAGAGTCACCACATA
CGAAGACGGGGGCGTGCTGACCGCTACCCAGGACACCAGCCTCCAGGACGGCTGCCTCATCTACAACGTC
AAGATCAGAGGGGTGAACTTCCCATCCAACGGCCCTGTGATGCAGAAGAAAACACTCGGCTGGGAGGCCA
ACACCGAGATGCTGTACCCCGCTGACGGCGGCCTGGAAGGCAGAAGCGACATGGCCCTGAAGCTCGTGGG
CGGGGGCCACCTGATCTGCAACTTCAAGACCACATACAGATCCAAGAAACCCGCTAAGAACCTCAAGATG
CCCGGCGTCTACTATGTGGACCACAGACTGGAAAGAATCAAGGAGGCCGACAAAGAGACCTACGTCGAGC
AGCACGAGGTGGCTGTGGCCAGATACTGCGACCTCCCTAGCAAACTGGGGCACAAACTTAATTAACTAGA
GCTCGCTGATCAGCCTCGACTGTGCCTTCTAGTTGCCAGCCATCTGTTGTTTGCCCCTCCCCCGTGCCTT
CCTTGACCCTGGAAGGTGCCACTCCCACTGTCCTTTCCTAATAAAATGAGGAAATTGCATCGCATTGTCT
GAGTAGGTGTCATTCTATTCTGGGGGGTGGGGTGGGGCAGGACAGCAAGGGGGAGGATTGGGAAGAGAAT
AGCAGGCATGCTGGGGAGGTACCGAGGGCCTATTTCCCATGATTCCTTCATATTTGCATATACGATACAA
GGCTGTTAGAGAGATAATTGGAATTAATTTGACTGTAAACACAAAGATATTAGTACAAAATACGTGACGT
AGAAAGTAATAATTTCTTGGGTAGTTTGCAGTTTTAAAATTATGTTTTAAAATGGACTATCATATGCTTA
CCGTAACTTGAAAGTATTTCGATTTCTTGGCTTTATATATCTTGTGGAAAGGACGAAACACCGCCTTCCG
AGTCTCCCACTGCAGTTTTAGTACTCTGGAAACAGAATCTACTAAAACAAGGCAAAATGCCGTGTTTATC
TCGTCAACTTGTTGGCGAGATTTTTGCGGCCGCAGGAACCCCTAGTGATGGAGTTGGCCACTCCCTCTCT
GCGCGCTCGCTCGCTCACTGAGGCCGGGCGACCAAAGGTCGCCCGACGCCCGGGCTTTGCCCGGGCGGCC
TCAGTGAGCGAGCGAGCGCGCAGCTGCCTGCAGGGGCGCCTGATGCGGTATTTTCTCCTTACGCATCTGT
GCGGTATTTCACACCGCATA
[95 nt withheld, positions 3801-3895]
T
[46 nt withheld, positions 3897-3942]
C
[141 nt withheld, positions 3944-4084]
CCTTTGACGTTGGAGTCCACGTTCTTT
[37 nt withheld, positions 4112-4148]
ACTCTATCTCGGGCTATTCTTTTGATTTATAAGGGATTTTGCCGATTTCGGTCTATTGGTTAAAAAATGA
GCTGATTTAACAAAAATTTAACGCGAATTTTAACAAAATATTAACGTTTACAATTTTATGGTGCACTCTC
AGTACAATCTGCTCTGATGCCGCATAGTTAAGCCAGCCCCGACACCCGCCAACACCCGCTGACGCGCCCT
GACGGGCTTGTCTGCTCCCGGCATCCGCTTACAGACAAGCTGTGACCGTCTCCGGGAGCTGCATGTGTCA
GAGGTTTTCACCGTCATCACCGAAACGCGCGAGACGAAAGGGCCTCGTGATACGCCTATTTTTATAGGTT
AATGTCATGATAATAATGGTTTCTTAGACGTCAGGTGGCACTTTTCGGGGAAATGTGCGCGGAACCCCTA
TTTGTTTATTTTTCTAAATACATTCAAATATGTATCCGCTCATGAGACAATAACCCTGATAAATGCTTCA
ATAATATTGAAAAAGGAAGAGTATGAGTATTCAACATTTCCGTGTCGCCCTTATTCCCTTTTTTGCGGCA
TTTTGCCTTCCTGTTTTTGCTCACCCAGAAACGCTGGTGAAAGTAAAAGATGCTGAAGATCAGTTGGGTG
CACGAGTGGGTTACATCGAACTGGATCTCAACAGCGGTAAGATCCTTGAGAGTTTTCGCCCCGAAGAACG
TTTTCCAATGATGAGCACTTTTAAAGTTCTGCTATGTGGCGCGGTATTATCCCGTATTGACGCCGGGCAA
GAGCAACTCGGTCGCCGCATACACTATTCTCAGAATGACTTGGTTGAGTACTCACCAGTCACAGAAAAGC
ATCTTACGGATGGCATGACAGTAAGAGAATTATGCAGTGCTGCCATAACCATGAGTGATAACACTGCGGC
CAACTTACTTCTGACAACGATCGGAGGACCGAAGGAGCTAACCGCTTTTTTGCACAACATGGGGGATCAT
GTAACTCGCCTTGATCGTTGGGAACCGGAGCTGAATGAAGCCATACCAAACGACGAGCGTGACACCACGA
TGCCTGTAGCAATGGCAACAACGTTGCGCAAACTATTAACTGGCGAACTACTTACTCTAGCTTCCCGGCA
ACAATTAATAGACTGGATGGAGGCGGATAAAGTTGCAGGACCACTTCTGCGCTCGGCCCTTCCGGCTGGC
TGGTTTATTGCTGATAAATCTGGAGCCGGTGAGCGTGGAAGCCGCGGTATCATTGCAGCACTGGGGCCAG
ATGGTAAGCCCTCCCGTATCGTAGTTATCTACACGACGGGGAGTCAGGCAACTATGGATGAACGAAATAG
ACAGATCGCTGAGATAGGTGCCTCACTGATTAAGCATTGGTAACTGTCAGACCAAGTTTACTCATATATA
CTTTAGATTGATTTAAAACTTCATTTTTAATTTAAAAGGATCTAGGTGAAGATCCTTTTTGATAATCTCA
TGACCAAAATCCCTTAACGTGAGTTTTCGTTCCACTGAGCGTCAGACCCCGTAGAAAAGATCAAAGGATC
TTCTTGAGATCCTTTTTTTCTGCGCGTAATCTGCTGCTTGCAAACAAAAAAACCACCGCTACCAGCGGTG
GTTTGTTTGCCGGATCAAGAGCTACCAACTCTTTTTCCGAAGGTAACTGGCTTCAGCAGAGCGCAGATAC
CAAATACTGTTCTTCTAGTGTAGCCGTAGTTAGGCCACCACTTCAAGAACTCTGTAGCACCGCCTACATA
CCTCGCTCTGCTAATCCTGTTACCAGTGGCTGCTGCCAGTGGCGATAAGTCGTGTCTTACCGGGTTGGAC
TCAAGACGATAGTTACCGGATAAGGCGCAGCGGTCGGGCTGAACGGGGGGTTCGTGCACACAGCCCAGCT
TGGAGCGAACGACCTACACCGAACTGAGATACCTACAGCGTGAGCTATGAGAAAGCGCCACGCTTCCCGA
AGGGAGAAAGGCGGACAGGTATCCGGTAAGCGGCAGGGTCGGAACAGGAGAGCGCACGAGGGAGCTTCCA
GGGGGAAACGCCTGGTATCTTTATAGTCCTGTCGGGTTTCGCCACCTCTGACTTGAGCGTCGATTTTTGT
GATGCTCGTCAGGGGGGCGGAGCCTATGGAAAAACGCCAGCAACGCGGCCTTTTTACGGTTCCTGGCCTT
TTGCTGGCCTTTTGCTCACATGTTCTTTCCTGCGTTATCCCCTGATTCTGTGGATAACCGTATTACCGCC
TTTGAGTGAGCTGATACCGCTCGCCGCAGCCGAACGACCGAGCGCAGCGAGTCAGTGAGCGAGGAAGCGG
AAGAGCGCCCAATACGCAAACCGCCTCTCCCCGCGCGTTGGCCGATTCATTAATGCAG
